Addgene plasmid #31155: pCMV-Tag4A-MITF-M (G244R)
Depositing lab: Yardena Samuels. Depositing organization: National Human Genome Research Institute (NHGRI). Publication: Frequent mutations in the MITF pathway in melanoma. Cronin JC, Wunderlich J, Loftus SK, Prickett TD, Wei X, Ridd K, Vemula S, Burrell AS, Agrawal NS, Lin JC, Banister CE, Buckhaults P, Rosenberg SA, Bastian BC, Pavan WJ, Samuels Y. Pigment Cell Melanoma Res. 2009 Aug . 22(4):435-44. 10.1111/j.1755-148X.2009.00578.x PubMed 19422606.
Backbone
  Vector backbone: pCMV-TAG4A
  Backbone manufacturer: Stratagene
  Backbone size w/o insert (bp): 4300
  Vector type: Mammalian Expression, Bacterial Expression
  Selectable markers: Neomycin (select with G418)
Growth in bacteria
  Bacterial resistance: Kanamycin, 50 μg/mL
  Growth temperature: 37°C
  Growth strain: DH5alpha
  Copy number: High Copy
Gene/Insert
  Gene/Insert name: MITF-M
  Species: H. sapiens (human)
  Insert size (bp): 1257
  Mutation: Glycine 244 changed to Arginine
  GenBank ID: NM_000248
  Entrez Gene: MITF (a.k.a. CMM8, COMMAD, MI, MITF-A, WS2, WS2A, bHLHe32)
  Tag / fusion protein: FLAG (C terminal on backbone)
  Cloning method: Restriction Enzyme; 5′ cloning site EcoRI (not destroyed); 3′ cloning site HindIII (not destroyed)
  Sequencing primers: 5′ N/A
Terms and licenses: Academic/Nonprofit Terms; Industry Terms: Not Available to Industry
How to cite: pCMV-Tag4A-MITF-M (G244R) was a gift from Yardena Samuels (Addgene plasmid # 31155 ; http://n2t.net/addgene:31155 ; RRID:Addgene_31155)
