[The description below was written by a language model from this plasmid's Addgene catalogue record.]
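Description:
pCMV-Tag4A-MITF-M (G244R) is a mammalian expression plasmid built on the Stratagene pCMV-Tag4A backbone (about 4.3 kb without insert), catalogued for both mammalian and bacterial expression. It is maintained as a high-copy plasmid in E. coli under kanamycin selection, and it carries a neomycin resistance marker so that transfected mammalian cells can be selected with G418 to derive stable lines. No feature table accompanies the record, so the origin of replication, polyadenylation signals and promoter are not explicitly listed. The backbone name points to a CMV immediate-early promoter, which gives strong constitutive transcription in most mammalian cell types.

The insert is a 1257 bp human cDNA encoding MITF-M, the melanocyte-specific isoform of the microphthalmia-associated transcription factor, a basic helix-loop-helix leucine zipper protein that acts as a master regulator of melanocyte development and pigmentation genes. The coding sequence was cloned between EcoRI and HindIII sites, both preserved, and reads into a backbone-encoded C-terminal FLAG epitope, allowing the protein to be detected or immunoprecipitated with anti-FLAG antibodies independently of endogenous MITF. This version carries a point mutation changing glycine 244 to arginine. The associated publication concerns frequent mutations in the MITF pathway in melanoma, so the construct is most plausibly used to express this variant in cultured cells and compare its behaviour, such as its expression or transcriptional activity, with that of wild-type MITF-M. The record itself does not describe the functional consequence of the substitution.
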