>Addgene plasmid #31155 | pCMV-Tag4A-MITF-M (G244R) | addgene partial sequence | sequence record 35782 | T7 5'-TAATACGACTCACTATAGGG-3'
ACCGGGCCCTACTTATCGTCGTCATCCTTGTAATCCTCGAGGTCGACGGTATCGATAAGCTTACAAGTGT
GCTCCGTCTCTTCCATGCTCATACTGCTCCTCCGGCTGCTTGTTTTGGAAGCTCCGGGGGACACTGAGGA
AAGGAGTGGATCAGTGACACCGACGGGAGAAAGGGTGTCGTCCATCAGGATGTCTTCCAGTTTGGATCCC
ATTTTTGTGGGGACACTATAGGCTTGGTTGGCCTCAGTCCCAGTTCCGAGGTTGTTGTTGAAGGTGATGG
TGCCATCCGTGAGATCGAGAGTTGTTGTACAGGTTAGGTCTGCATGATGCTGAAGGAGGTCTTGGCTGCA
GTTCTCAAGAACGGGTTCTTGCTTGATGATCCGATTCACCAAATCTGGAGAGCAGAGACCCGTGGATGGA
ATAAGGGAAAGTCCATGAGCTCGAGCCTGCATTTCAAGTTCCTGTATTCTGAGCAACAAATGCCGGTTGG
CGTGCTCCAGTTTCTTCTGTCGGTTTTCAAGTTCTTTTGCGCGTTGCTGTTCTCGTTGCAACTTTCGGAT
ATAGTCCACGGATGCTTTTAAGATGGTTCTTTTGTTCCAGCGCATGTCTGGATCATTTGACTTGGGAATC
AAAGTACCTAGTTCTTTAATGCGGTCATTTATGTTAAATCTTCTTCTTCGTTCAATCAGGTTGTGATTGT
CCTTTTTCTGCCTCTCTTTGGCCAGTGCTCTTGCTTCAGACTCTGTGAGCTCCCTTTTTATGTTGGGAAG
GTTGGCTGGACAGGAGTTGCTGATGGTGAGGCCTGGTGGGGGCAGACCTTGGTTTCCATAAAGATCAATC
AAGTTTCNCGAGACAGGCAACGTATTTGCCATTTGCAA
